>Addgene plasmid #118700 | Lenti_Neo_ZFP64_N_3XFLAG | depositor full sequence | sequence record 224187 | Lenti_Neo_ZFP64_N_3XFLAG sequence 9295 bps
TTAATGTAGTCTTATGCAATACTCTTGTAGTCTTGCAACATGGTAACGATGAGTTAGCAACATGCCTTAC
AAGGAGAGAAAAAGCACCGTGCATGCCGATTGGTGGAAGTAAGGTGGTACGATCGTGCCTTATTAGGAAG
GCAACAGACGGGTCTGACATGGATTGGACGAACCACTGAATTGCCGCATTGCAGAGATATTGTATTTAAG
TGCCTAGCTCGATACATAAACGGGTCTCTCTGGTTAGACCAGATCTGAGCCTGGGAGCTCTCTGGCTAAC
TAGGGAACCCACTGCTTAAGCCTCAATAAAGCTTGCCTTGAGTGCTTCAAGTAGTGTGTGCCCGTCTGTT
GTGTGACTCTGGTAACTAGAGATCCCTCAGACCCTTTTAGTCAGTGTGGAAAATCTCTAGCAGTGGCGCC
CGAACAGGGACTTGAAAGCGAAAGGGAAACCAGAGGAGCTCTCTCGACGCAGGACTCGGCTTGCTGAAGC
GCGCACGGCAAGAGGCGAGGGGCGGCGACTGGTGAGTACGCCAAAAATTTTGACTAGCGGAGGCTAGAAG
GAGAGAGATGGGTGCGAGAGCGTCAGTATTAAGCGGGGGAGAATTAGATCGCGATGGGAAAAAATTCGGT
TAAGGCCAGGGGGAAAGAAAAAATATAAATTAAAACATATAGTATGGGCAAGCAGGGAGCTAGAACGATT
CGCAGTTAATCCTGGCCTGTTAGAAACATCAGAAGGCTGTAGACAAATACTGGGACAGCTACAACCATCC
CTTCAGACAGGATCAGAAGAACTTAGATCATTATATAATACAGTAGCAACCCTCTATTGTGTGCATCAAA
GGATAGAGATAAAAGACACCAAGGAAGCTTTAGACAAGATAGAGGAAGAGCAAAACAAAAGTAAGACCAC
CGCACAGCAAGCGGCCGCTGATCTTCAGACCTGGAGGAGGAGATATGAGGGACAATTGGAGAAGTGAATT
ATATAAATATAAAGTAGTAAAAATTGAACCATTAGGAGTAGCACCCACCAAGGCAAAGAGAAGAGTGGTG
CAGAGAGAAAAAAGAGCAGTGGGAATAGGAGCTTTGTTCCTTGGGTTCTTGGGAGCAGCAGGAAGCACTA
TGGGCGCAGCGTCAATGACGCTGACGGTACAGGCCAGACAATTATTGTCTGGTATAGTGCAGCAGCAGAA
CAATTTGCTGAGGGCTATTGAGGCGCAACAGCATCTGTTGCAACTCACAGTCTGGGGCATCAAGCAGCTC
CAGGCAAGAATCCTGGCTGTGGAAAGATACCTAAAGGATCAACAGCTCCTGGGGATTTGGGGTTGCTCTG
GAAAACTCATTTGCACCACTGCTGTGCCTTGGAATGCTAGTTGGAGTAATAAATCTCTGGAACAGATTTG
GAATCACACGACCTGGATGGAGTGGGACAGAGAAATTAACAATTACACAAGCTTAATACACTCCTTAATT
GAAGAATCGCAAAACCAGCAAGAAAAGAATGAACAAGAATTATTGGAATTAGATAAATGGGCAAGTTTGT
GGAATTGGTTTAACATAACAAATTGGCTGTGGTATATAAAATTATTCATAATGATAGTAGGAGGCTTGGT
AGGTTTAAGAATAGTTTTTGCTGTACTTTCTATAGTGAATAGAGTTAGGCAGGGATATTCACCATTATCG
TTTCAGACCCACCTCCCAACCCCGAGGGGACCCAGACCACAATTTTAAAAGAAAAGGGGGGATTGGGGGG
TACAGTGCAGGGGAAAGAATAGTAGACATAATAGCAACAGACATACAAACTAAAGAATTACAAAAACAAA
TTACAAAAATTCAAAATTTTCGGGTTTATTACAGGGACAGCAGAGATCCACTTTGGCGCCGGCTCGAGTG
GCTCCGGTGCCCGTCAGTGGGCAGAGCGCACATCGCCCACAGTCCCCGAGAAGTTGGGGGGAGGGGTCGG
CAATTGAACCGGTGCCTAGAGAAGGTGGCGCGGGGTAAACTGGGAAAGTGATGTCGTGTACTGGCTCCGC
CTTTTTCCCGAGGGTGGGGGAGAACCGTATATAAGTGCAGTAGTCGCCGTGAACGTTCTTTTTCGCAACG
GGTTTGCCGCCAGAACACAGGTGTCGTGACGCGGGATCCGCCACCATGGATTACAAAGACCATGACGGTG
ATTATAAAGATCATGATATCGATTACAAGGATGACGATGACAAGATGAACGCGAGCAGCGAGGGCGAGAG
CTTCGCGGGCTCGGTGCAAATTCCAGGTGGCACAACGGTGCTGGTGGAGCTGACTCCCGACATCCATATC
TGCGGCATCTGCAAGCAGCAGTTTAACAACCTGGATGCCTTTGTAGCTCACAAGCAAAGTGGCTGCCAGC
TGACAGGCACATCCGCAGCAGCCCCCAGCACGGTCCAGTTTGTATCGGAGGAAACAGTGCCTGCCACCCA
GACTCAGACCACCACCAGAACCATCACCTCGGAGACCCAGACAATCACAGTTTCAGCTCCAGAATTTGTT
TTTGAACATGGCTATCAAACTTACCTGCCCACGGAAAGTAATGAAAACCAGACAGCCACTGTCATCTCTC
TCCCTGCCAAGTCACGCACCAAAAAGCCCACAACACCACCTGCTCAGAAAAGGCTTAACTGTTGCTATCC
AGGTTGCCAATTCAAGACTGCTTATGGCATGAAGGACATGGAGCGGCATTTAAAAATTCACACGGGAGAC
AAACCCCATAAGTGTGAAGTCTGTGGCAAGTGCTTTAGCCGGAAAGACAAGCTGAAAACTCACATGCGGT
GCCACACGGGCGTGAAGCCCTACAAGTGTAAGACGTGTGACTACGCCGCTGCCGACAGCAGCAGCCTCAA
CAAGCACCTGAGGATCCACTCGGACGAGCGGCCCTTCAAATGCCAGATCTGCCCCTACGCCAGCCGCAAC
TCCAGCCAGCTCACTGTCCACCTGCGATCCCACACGGGGGACGCCCCCTTCCAGTGCTGGCTCTGTAGCG
CCAAGTTCAAAATCAGCTCGGACTTGAAAAGGCACATGCGGGTGCACTCGGGGGAGAAGCCTTTCAAGTG
CGAGTTCTGCAATGTCCGCTGCACCATGAAGGGGAACCTCAAGTCGCACATCCGTATCAAGCACAGCGGG
AATAACTTCAAGTGTCCTCATTGCGACTTCCTGGGTGACAGCAAAGCCACCCTCCGGAAGCACAGCCGCG
TGCACCAGTCGGAGCATCCTGAGAAGTGCTCGGAATGCAGCTACTCCTGCTCCAGCAAGGCCGCCCTGCG
CATCCACGAGCGTATCCACTGCACCGACCGCCCTTTCAAGTGCAACTACTGCAGCTTCGACACCAAACAG
CCCAGCAACCTGAGCAAGCACATGAAGAAGTTCCATGGGGACATGGTTAAGACTGAGGCTCTAGAGAGGA
AGGACACCGGCAGGCAGAGCAGCCGGCAGGTGGCCAAGCTGGATGCCAAGAAGAGTTTCCACTGCGATAT
ATGCGATGCCTCCTTCATGCGGGAGGACTCGCTCCGCAGCCACAAGAGACAGCACAGTGAGTACAGTGAG
AGTAAGAACTCGGACGTGACCGTTCTCCAGTTTCAGATCGACCCCAGCAAGCAGCCCGCCACGCCCCTCA
CTGTGGGACACCTCCAGGTGCCCCTCCAGCCCAGCCAAGTGCCCCAGTTCAGCGAGGGAAGAGTCAAAAT
CATCGTTGGGCATCAGGTGCCCCAGGCGAACACCATCGTCCAGGCTGCCGCCGCTGCAGTGAACATCGTC
CCGCCTGCCTTGGTGGCCCAGAACCCAGAGGAACTCCCAGGGAACAGCCGGCTGCAGATCCTGCGCCAGG
TCAGTCTGATCGCCCCCCCTCAGTCCTCGCGGTGTCCGAGCGAGGCGGGCGCAATGACCCAGCCGGCTGT
CCTGCTGACCACCCACGAGCAGACGGACGGAGCCACTCTGCACCAGACTCTCATCCCCACGGCCTCAGGT
GGCCCCCAGGAAGGCTCTGGCAATCAAACTTTCATTACCAGTTCGGGTATTACTTGCACTGACTTTGAAG
GCCTAAACGCCTTGATTCAGGAGGGGACAGCAGAAGTGACAGTGGTGAGCGATGGAGGCCAGAACATCGC
AGTGGCCACCACAGCGCCACCGGTCTTCTCCTCCTCTTCCCAGCAAGAACTACCCAAGCAGACCTACTCC
ATCATTCAAGGGGCAGCCCATCCAGCTTTGCTCTGTCCCGCCGACTCCATTCCAGATGGCAGCGGCGCCA
CCAACTTCAGCCTGCTGAAGCAGGCCGGCGACGTGGAGGAGAACCCCGGCCCCATGACCGAGTACAAGCC
CATGATTGAACAAGATGGATTGCACGCAGGTTCTCCGGCCGCTTGGGTGGAGAGGCTATTCGGCTATGAC
TGGGCACAACAGACAATCGGCTGCTCTGATGCCGCCGTGTTCCGGCTGTCAGCGCAGGGGCGCCCGGTTC
TTTTTGTCAAGACCGACCTGTCCGGTGCCCTGAATGAACTGCAGGACGAGGCAGCGCGGCTATCGTGGCT
GGCCACGACGGGCGTTCCTTGCGCAGCTGTGCTCGACGTTGTCACTGAAGCGGGAAGGGACTGGCTGCTA
TTGGGCGAAGTGCCGGGGCAGGATCTCCTGTCATCTCACCTTGCTCCTGCCGAGAAAGTATCCATCATGG
CTGATGCAATGCGGCGGCTGCATACGCTTGATCCGGCTACCTGCCCATTCGACCACCAAGCGAAACATCG
CATCGAGCGAGCACGTACTCGGATGGAAGCCGGTCTTGTCGATCAGGATGATCTGGACGAAGAGCATCAG
GGGCTCGCGCCAGCCGAACTGTTCGCCAGGCTCAAGGCGCGCATGCCCGACGGCGAGGATCTCGTCGTGA
CCCATGGCGATGCCTGCTTGCCGAATATCATGGTGGAAAATGGCCGCTTTTCTGGATTCATCGACTGTGG
CCGGCTGGGTGTGGCGGACCGCTATCAGGACATAGCGTTGGCTACCCGTGATATTGCTGAAGAGCTTGGC
GGCGAATGGGCTGACCGCTTCCTCGTGCTTTACGGTATCGCCGCTCCCGATTCGCAGCGCATCGCCTTCT
ATCGCCTTCTTGACGAGTTCTTCTGAACGCGTTAAGTCGACAATCAACCTCTGGATTACAAAATTTGTGA
AAGATTGACTGGTATTCTTAACTATGTTGCTCCTTTTACGCTATGTGGATACGCTGCTTTAATGCCTTTG
TATCATGCTATTGCTTCCCGTATGGCTTTCATTTTCTCCTCCTTGTATAAATCCTGGTTGCTGTCTCTTT
ATGAGGAGTTGTGGCCCGTTGTCAGGCAACGTGGCGTGGTGTGCACTGTGTTTGCTGACGCAACCCCCAC
TGGTTGGGGCATTGCCACCACCTGTCAGCTCCTTTCCGGGACTTTCGCTTTCCCCCTCCCTATTGCCACG
GCGGAACTCATCGCCGCCTGCCTTGCCCGCTGCTGGACAGGGGCTCGGCTGTTGGGCACTGACAATTCCG
TGGTGTTGTCGGGGAAATCATCGTCCTTTCCTTGGCTGCTCGCCTGTGTTGCCACCTGGATTCTGCGCGG
GACGTCCTTCTGCTACGTCCCTTCGGCCCTCAATCCAGCGGACCTTCCTTCCCGCGGCCTGCTGCCGGCT
CTGCGGCCTCTTCCGCGTCTTCGCCTTCGCCCTCAGACGAGTCGGATCTCCCTTTGGGCCGCCTCCCCGC
GTCGACTTTAAGACCAATGACTTACAAGGCAGCTGTAGATCTTAGCCACTTTTTAAAAGAAAAGGGGGGA
CTGGAAGGGCTAATTCACTCCCAACGAAGACAAGATCTGCTTTTTGCTTGTACTGGGTCTCTCTGGTTAG
ACCAGATCTGAGCCTGGGAGCTCTCTGGCTAACTAGGGAACCCACTGCTTAAGCCTCAATAAAGCTTGCC
TTGAGTGCTTCAAGTAGTGTGTGCCCGTCTGTTGTGTGACTCTGGTAACTAGAGATCCCTCAGACCCTTT
TAGTCAGTGTGGAAAATCTCTAGCAGTACGTATAGTAGTTCATGTCATCTTATTATTCAGTATTTATAAC
TTGCAAAGAAATGAATATCAGAGAGTGAGAGGAACTTGTTTATTGCAGCTTATAATGGTTACAAATAAAG
CAATAGCATCACAAATTTCACAAATAAAGCATTTTTTTCACTGCATTCTAGTTGTGGTTTGTCCAAACTC
ATCAATGTATCTTATCATGTCTGGCTCTAGCTATCCCGCCCCTAACTCCGCCCATCCCGCCCCTAACTCC
GCCCAGTTCCGCCCATTCTCCGCCCCATGGCTGACTAATTTTTTTTATTTATGCAGAGGCCGAGGCCGCC
TCGGCCTCTGAGCTATTCCAGAAGTAGTGAGGAGGCTTTTTTGGAGGCCTAGGGACGTACCCAATTCGCC
CTATAGTGAGTCGTATTACGCGCGCTCACTGGCCGTCGTTTTACAACGTCGTGACTGGGAAAACCCTGGC
GTTACCCAACTTAATCGCCTTGCAGCACATCCCCCTTTCGCCAGCTGGCGTAATAGCGAAGAGGCCCGCA
CCGATCGCCCTTCCCAACAGTTGCGCAGCCTGAATGGCGAATGGG
[124 nt withheld, positions 6626-6749]
C
[91 nt withheld, positions 6751-6841]
A
[49 nt withheld, positions 6843-6891]
CCTTTGACGTTGGAGTCCACGTTCTTT
[37 nt withheld, positions 6919-6955]
ACCCTATCTCGGTCTATTCTTTTGATTTATAAGGGATTTTGCCGATTTCGGCCTATTGGTTAAAAAATGA
GCTGATTTAACAAAAATTTAACGCGAATTTTAACAAAATATTAACGCTTACAATTTAGGTGGCACTTTTC
GGGGAAATGTGCGCGGAACCCCTATTTGTTTATTTTTCTAAATACATTCAAATATGTATCCGCTCATGAG
ACAATAACCCTGATAAATGCTTCAATAATATTGAAAAAGGAAGAGTATGAGTATTCAACATTTCCGTGTC
GCCCTTATTCCCTTTTTTGCGGCATTTTGCCTTCCTGTTTTTGCTCACCCAGAAACGCTGGTGAAAGTAA
AAGATGCTGAAGATCAGTTGGGTGCACGAGTGGGTTACATCGAACTGGATCTCAACAGCGGTAAGATCCT
TGAGAGTTTTCGCCCCGAAGAACGTTTTCCAATGATGAGCACTTTTAAAGTTCTGCTATGTGGCGCGGTA
TTATCCCGTATTGACGCCGGGCAAGAGCAACTCGGTCGCCGCATACACTATTCTCAGAATGACTTGGTTG
AGTACTCACCAGTCACAGAAAAGCATCTTACGGATGGCATGACAGTAAGAGAATTATGCAGTGCTGCCAT
AACCATGAGTGATAACACTGCGGCCAACTTACTTCTGACAACGATCGGAGGACCGAAGGAGCTAACCGCT
TTTTTGCACAACATGGGGGATCATGTAACTCGCCTTGATCGTTGGGAACCGGAGCTGAATGAAGCCATAC
CAAACGACGAGCGTGACACCACGATGCCTGTAGCAATGGCAACAACGTTGCGCAAACTATTAACTGGCGA
ACTACTTACTCTAGCTTCCCGGCAACAATTAATAGACTGGATGGAGGCGGATAAAGTTGCAGGACCACTT
CTGCGCTCGGCCCTTCCGGCTGGCTGGTTTATTGCTGATAAATCTGGAGCCGGTGAGCGTGGGTCTCGCG
GTATCATTGCAGCACTGGGGCCAGATGGTAAGCCCTCCCGTATCGTAGTTATCTACACGACGGGGAGTCA
GGCAACTATGGATGAACGAAATAGACAGATCGCTGAGATAGGTGCCTCACTGATTAAGCATTGGTAACTG
TCAGACCAAGTTTACTCATATATACTTTAGATTGATTTAAAACTTCATTTTTAATTTAAAAGGATCTAGG
TGAAGATCCTTTTTGATAATCTCATGACCAAAATCCCTTAACGTGAGTTTTCGTTCCACTGAGCGTCAGA
CCCCGTAGAAAAGATCAAAGGATCTTCTTGAGATCCTTTTTTTCTGCGCGTAATCTGCTGCTTGCAAACA
AAAAAACCACCGCTACCAGCGGTGGTTTGTTTGCCGGATCAAGAGCTACCAACTCTTTTTCCGAAGGTAA
CTGGCTTCAGCAGAGCGCAGATACCAAATACTGTTCTTCTAGTGTAGCCGTAGTTAGGCCACCACTTCAA
GAACTCTGTAGCACCGCCTACATACCTCGCTCTGCTAATCCTGTTACCAGTGGCTGCTGCCAGTGGCGAT
AAGTCGTGTCTTACCGGGTTGGACTCAAGACGATAGTTACCGGATAAGGCGCAGCGGTCGGGCTGAACGG
GGGGTTCGTGCACACAGCCCAGCTTGGAGCGAACGACCTACACCGAACTGAGATACCTACAGCGTGAGCT
ATGAGAAAGCGCCACGCTTCCCGAAGGGAGAAAGGCGGACAGGTATCCGGTAAGCGGCAGGGTCGGAACA
GGAGAGCGCACGAGGGAGCTTCCAGGGGGAAACGCCTGGTATCTTTATAGTCCTGTCGGGTTTCGCCACC
TCTGACTTGAGCGTCGATTTTTGTGATGCTCGTCAGGGGGGCGGAGCCTATGGAAAAACGCCAGCAACGC
GGCCTTTTTACGGTTCCTGGCCTTTTGCTGGCCTTTTGCTCACATGTTCTTTCCTGCGTTATCCCCTGAT
TCTGTGGATAACCGTATTACCGCCTTTGAGTGAGCTGATACCGCTCGCCGCAGCCGAACGACCGAGCGCA
GCGAGTCAGTGAGCGAGGAAGCGGAAGAGCGCCCAATACGCAAACCGCCTCTCCCCGCGCGTTGGCCGAT
TCATTAATGCAGCTGGCACGACAGGTTTCCCGACTGGAAAGCGGGCAGTGAGCGCAACGCAATTAATGTG
AGTTAGCTCACTCATTAGGCACCCCAGGCTTTACACTTTATGCTTCCGGCTCGTATGTTGTGTGGAATTG
TGAGCGGATAACAATTTCACACAGGAAACAGCTATGACCATGATTACGCCAAGCGCGCAATTAACCCTCA
CTAAAGGGAACAAAAGCTGGAGCTGCAAGC
Features (pLannotate 1.2.2; 28 found; start..end, strand, type, name):
      5..231     +  promoter       RSV promoter: Rous sarcoma virus enhancer/promoter
    232..412     +  LTR            5' LTR (truncated): truncated 5' long terminal repeat (LTR) from HIV-1
    459..584     +  misc_feature   HIV-1 Ψ: packaging signal of human immunodeficiency virus type 1
    568..931     +  CDS            HIV-1 gag (fragment): gag protein from human immunodeficiency virus 1; gag
   1077..1310    +  misc_feature   RRE: The Rev response element (RRE) of HIV-1 allows for Rev-dependent mRNA export from the nucleus to the cytoplasm.
   1687..1713    +  CDS            Rev (fragment): human immunodeficiency virus 1 (HIV-1) Rev protein; rev; enhances nuclear export of unspliced and incompletely spliced viral mRNAs
   1723..1840    +  misc_feature   cPPT/CTS: central polypurine tract and central termination sequence of HIV-1
   1909..2120    +  promoter       EF-1α core promoter: core promoter for human elongation factor EF-1α
   2152..2214    +  CDS            3xFLAG: three tandem FLAG® epitope tags, followed by an enterokinase cleavage site
   2545..3678    +  CDS            ZFP64 (fragment): ZF64B_HUMAN - Also known as ZNF338 Experimental evidence at protein level: Swiss-Prot protein existence level 1. May be involved in transcriptional regulation. From Homo sapiens (Human).
   4324..4342    +  CDS            PuroR (fragment): puromycin N-acetyltransferase; pac from Streptomyces; confers resistance to puromycin
   4342..5133    +  CDS            neo: KKA2_KLEPN - Also known as kan, nptII. Experimental evidence at protein level: Swiss-Prot protein existence level 1. Resistance to kanamycin, neomycin, paromomycin, ribostamycin, butirosin and gentamicin B. From Klebsiella pneumoniae.
   5152..5740    +  misc_feature   WPRE: woodchuck hepatitis virus posttranscriptional regulatory element
   5791..5810    +  misc_feature   cPPT/CTS (fragment): central polypurine tract and central termination sequence of HIV-1
   5812..6045    +  LTR            3' LTR (ΔU3): self-inactivating 3' long terminal repeat (LTR) from HIV-1
   6123..6244    +  polyA_signal   SV40 poly(A) signal: SV40 polyadenylation signal
   6284..6419    +  rep_origin     SV40 ori: SV40 origin of replication
   6440..6458    -  promoter       T7 promoter: promoter for bacteriophage T7 RNA polymerase
   6466..6621    +  CDS            lacZα (fragment): LacZα fragment of β-galactosidase; lacZ fragment
   6626..7054    +  rep_origin     f1 ori (sequence partly withheld): f1 bacteriophage origin of replication; arrow indicates direction of (+) strand synthesis
   7107..7211    +  promoter       AmpR promoter: bla
   7212..8072    +  CDS            AmpR: β-lactamase; bla; confers resistance to ampicillin, carbenicillin, and related antibiotics
   8243..8831    +  rep_origin     ori: high-copy-number ColE1/pMB1/pBR322/pUC origin of replication
   9014..9106    +  CDS            lacI (fragment): lac repressor; lacI; The lac repressor binds to the lac operator to inhibit transcription in E. coli. This inhibition can be relieved by adding lactose or isopropyl-β-D-thiogalactopyranoside (IPTG).
   9119..9140    +  protein_bind   CAP binding site: CAP binding activates transcription in the presence of cAMP. E. coli catabolite activator protein
   9155..9185    +  promoter       lac promoter: promoter for the E. coli lac operon
   9193..9209    +  protein_bind   lac operator: The lac repressor binds to the lac operator to inhibit transcription in E. coli. This inhibition can be relieved by adding lactose or isopropyl-β-D-thiogalactopyranoside (IPTG). lac repressor encoded by lacI
   9254..9272    +  promoter       T3 promoter: promoter for bacteriophage T3 RNA polymerase
