>Addgene plasmid #118700 | Lenti_Neo_ZFP64_N_3XFLAG | addgene full sequence | sequence record 230449 | Addgene NGS Result
GGGCAGAGCGCACATCGCCCACAGTCCCCGAGAAGTTGGGGGGAGGGGTCGGCAATTGAACCGGTGCCTA
GAGAAGGTGGCGCGGGGTAAACTGGGAAAGTGATGTCGTGTACTGGCTCCGCCTTTTTCCCGAGGGTGGG
GGAGAACCGTATATAAGTGCAGTAGTCGCCGTGAACGTTCTTTTTCGCAACGGGTTTGCCGCCAGAACAC
AGGTGTCGTGACGCGGGATCCGCCACCATGGATTACAAAGACCATGACGGTGATTATAAAGATCATGATA
TCGATTACAAGGATGACGATGACAAGATGAACGCGAGCAGCGAGGGCGAGAGCTTCGCGGGCTCGGTGCA
AATTCCAGGTGGCACAACGGTGCTGGTGGAGCTGACTCCCGACATCCATATCTGCGGCATCTGCAAGCAG
CAGTTTAACAACCTGGATGCCTTTGTAGCTCACAAGCAAAGTGGCTGCCAGCTGACAGGCACATCCGCAG
CAGCCCCCAGCACGGTCCAGTTTGTATCGGAGGAAACAGTGCCTGCCACCCAGACTCAGACCACCACCAG
AACCATCACCTCGGAGACCCAGACAATCACAGTTTCAGCTCCAGAATTTGTTTTTGAACATGGCTATCAA
ACTTACCTGCCCACGGAAAGTAATGAAAACCAGACAGCCACTGTCATCTCTCTCCCTGCCAAGTCACGCA
CCAAAAAGCCCACAACACCACCTGCTCAGAAAAGGCTTAACTGTTGCTATCCAGGTTGCCAATTCAAGAC
TGCTTATGGCATGAAGGACATGGAGCGGCATTTAAAAATTCACACGGGAGACAAACCCCATAAGTGTGAA
GTCTGTGGCAAGTGCTTTAGCCGGAAAGACAAGCTGAAAACTCACATGCGGTGCCACACGGGCGTGAAGC
CCTACAAGTGTAAGACGTGTGACTACGCCGCTGCCGACAGCAGCAGCCTCAACAAGCACCTGAGGATCCA
CTCGGACGAGCGGCCCTTCAAATGCCAGATCTGCCCCTACGCCAGCCGCAACTCCAGCCAGCTCACTGTC
CACCTGCGATCCCACACGGGGGACGCCCCCTTCCAGTGCTGGCTCTGTAGCGCCAAGTTCAAAATCAGCT
CGGACTTGAAAAGGCACATGCGGGTGCACTCGGGGGAGAAGCCTTTCAAGTGCGAGTTCTGCAATGTCCG
CTGCACCATGAAGGGGAACCTCAAGTCGCACATCCGTATCAAGCACAGCGGGAATAACTTCAAGTGTCCT
CATTGCGACTTCCTGGGTGACAGCAAAGCCACCCTCCGGAAGCACAGCCGCGTGCACCAGTCGGAGCATC
CTGAGAAGTGCTCGGAATGCAGCTACTCCTGCTCCAGCAAGGCCGCCCTGCGCATCCACGAGCGTATCCA
CTGCACCGACCGCCCTTTCAAGTGCAACTACTGCAGCTTCGACACCAAACAGCCCAGCAACCTGAGCAAG
CACATGAAGAAGTTCCACGGGGACATGGTTAAGACTGAGGCTCTAGAGAGGAAGGACACCGGCAGGCAGA
GCAGCCGGCAGGTGGCCAAGCTGGATGCCAAGAAGAGTTTCCACTGCGATATATGCGATGCCTCCTTCAT
GCGGGAGGACTCGCTCCGCAGCCACAAGAGACAGCACAGTGAGTACAGTGAGAGTAAGAACTCGGACGTG
ACCGTTCTCCAGTTTCAGATCGACCCCAGCAAGCAGCCCGCCACGCCCCTCACTGTGGGACACCTCCAGG
TGCCCCTCCAGCCCAGCCAAGTGCCCCAGTTCAGCGAGGGAAGAGTCAAAATCATCGTTGGGCATCAGGT
GCCCCAGGCGAACACCATCGTCCAGGCTGCCGCTGCTGCAGTGAACATCGTCCCGCCTGCCTTGGTGGCC
CAGAACCCAGAGGAACTCCCAGGGAACAGCCGGCTGCAGATCCTGCGCCAGGTCAGTCTGATCGCCCCCC
CTCAGTCCTCGCGGTGTCCGAGCGAGGCGGGCGCAATGACCCAGCCGGCTGTCCTGCTGACCACCCACGA
GCAGACGGACGGAGCCACTCTGCACCAGACTCTCATCCCCACGGCCTCAGGTGGCCCCCAGGAAGGCTCT
GGCAATCAAACTTTCATTACCAGTTCGGGTATTACTTGCACTGACTTTGAAGGCCTAAACGCCTTGATTC
AGGAGGGGACAGCAGAAGTGACAGTGGTGAGCGATGGAGGCCAGAACATCGCAGTGGCCACCACAGCGCC
ACCGGTCTTCTCCTCCTCTTCCCAGCAAGAACTACCCAAGCAGACCTACTCCATCATTCAAGGGGCAGCC
CATCCAGCTTTGCTCTGTCCCGCCGACTCCATTCCAGATGGCAGCGGCGCCACCAACTTCAGCCTGCTGA
AGCAGGCCGGCGACGTGGAGGAGAACCCCGGCCCCATGACCGAGTACAAGCCCATGATTGAACAAGATGG
ATTGCACGCAGGTTCTCCGGCCGCTTGGGTGGAGAGGCTATTCGGCTATGACTGGGCACAACAGACAATC
GGCTGCTCTGATGCCGCCGTGTTCCGGCTGTCAGCGCAGGGGCGCCCGGTTCTTTTTGTCAAGACCGACC
TGTCCGGTGCCCTGAATGAACTGCAGGACGAGGCAGCGCGGCTATCGTGGCTGGCCACGACGGGCGTTCC
TTGCGCAGCTGTGCTCGACGTTGTCACTGAAGCGGGAAGGGACTGGCTGCTATTGGGCGAAGTGCCGGGG
CAGGATCTCCTGTCATCTCACCTTGCTCCTGCCGAGAAAGTATCCATCATGGCTGATGCAATGCGGCGGC
TGCATACGCTTGATCCGGCTACCTGCCCATTCGACCACCAAGCGAAACATCGCATCGAGCGAGCACGTAC
TCGGATGGAAGCCGGTCTTGTCGATCAGGATGATCTGGACGAAGAGCATCAGGGGCTCGCGCCAGCCGAA
CTGTTCGCCAGGCTCAAGGCGCGCATGCCCGACGGCGAGGATCTCGTCGTGACCCATGGCGATGCCTGCT
TGCCGAATATCATGGTGGAAAATGGCCGCTTTTCTGGATTCATCGACTGTGGCCGGCTGGGTGTGGCGGA
CCGCTATCAGGACATAGCGTTGGCTACCCGTGATATTGCTGAAGAGCTTGGCGGCGAATGGGCTGACCGC
TTCCTCGTGCTTTACGGTATCGCCGCTCCCGATTCGCAGCGCATCGCCTTCTATCGCCTTCTTGACGAGT
TCTTCTGAACGCGTTAAGTCGACAATCAACCTCTGGATTACAAAATTTGTGAAAGATTGACTGGTATTCT
TAACTATGTTGCTCCTTTTACGCTATGTGGATACGCTGCTTTAATGCCTTTGTATCATGCTATTGCTTCC
CGTATGGCTTTCATTTTCTCCTCCTTGTATAAATCCTGGTTGCTGTCTCTTTATGAGGAGTTGTGGCCCG
TTGTCAGGCAACGTGGCGTGGTGTGCACTGTGTTTGCTGACGCAACCCCCACTGGTTGGGGCATTGCCAC
CACCTGTCAGCTCCTTTCCGGGACTTTCGCTTTCCCCCTCCCTATTGCCACGGCGGAACTCATCGCCGCC
TGCCTTGCCCGCTGCTGGACAGGGGCTCGGCTGTTGGGCACTGACAATTCCGTGGTGTTGTCGGGGAAAT
CATCGTCCTTTCCTTGGCTGCTCGCCTGTGTTGCCACCTGGATTCTGCGCGGGACGTCCTTCTGCTACGT
CCCTTCGGCCCTCAATCCAGCGGACCTTCCTTCCCGCGGCCTGCTGCCGGCTCTGCGGCCTCTTCCGCGT
CTTCGCCTTCGCCCTCAGACGAGTCGGATCTCCCTTTGGGCCGCCTCCCCGCGTCGACTTTAAGACCAAT
GACTTACAAGGCAGCTGTAGATCTTAGCCACTTTTTAAAAGAAAAGGGGGGACTGGAAGGGCTAATTCAC
TCCCAACGAAGACAAGATCTGCTTTTTGCTTGTACTGGGTCTCTCTGGTTAGACCAGATCTGAGCCTGGG
AGCTCTCTGGCTAACTAGGGAACCCACTGCTTAAGCCTCAATAAAGCTTGCCTTGAGTGCTTCAAGTAGT
GTGTGCCCGTCTGTTGTGTGACTCTGGTAACTAGAGATCCCTCAGACCCTTTTAGTCAGTGTGGAAAATC
TCTAGCAGTACGTATAGTAGTTCATGTCATCTTATTATTCAGTATTTATAACTTGCAAAGAAATGAATAT
CAGAGAGTGAGAGGAACTTGTTTATTGCAGCTTATAATGGTTACAAATAAAGCAATAGCATCACAAATTT
CACAAATAAAGCATTTTTTTCACTGCATTCTAGTTGTGGTTTGTCCAAACTCATCAATGTATCTTATCAT
GTCTGGCTCTAGCTATCCCGCCCCTAACTCCGCCCATCCCGCCCCTAACTCCGCCCAGTTCCGCCCATTC
TCCGCCCCATGGCTGACTAATTTTTTTTATTTATGCAGAGGCCGAGGCCGCCTCGGCCTCTGAGCTATTC
CAGAAGTAGTGAGGAGGCTTTTTTGGAGGCCTAGGGACGTACCCAATTCGCCCTATAGTGAGTCGTATTA
CGCGCGCTCACTGGCCGTCGTTTTACAACGTCGTGACTGGGAAAACCCTGGCGTTACCCAACTTAATCGC
CTTGCAGCACATCCCCCTTTCGCCAGCTGGCGTAATAGCGAAGAGGCCCGCACCGATCGCCCTTCCCAAC
AGTTGCGCAGCCTGAATGGCGAATGGG
[124 nt withheld, positions 4718-4841]
C
[91 nt withheld, positions 4843-4933]
A
[49 nt withheld, positions 4935-4983]
CCTTTGACGTTGGAGTCCACGTTCTTT
[37 nt withheld, positions 5011-5047]
ACCCTATCTCGGTCTATTCTTTTGATTTATAAGGGATTTTGCCGATTTCGGCCTATTGGTTAAAAAATGA
GCTGATTTAACAAAAATTTAACGCGAATTTTAACAAAATATTAACGCTTACAATTTAGGTGGCACTTTTC
GGGGAAATGTGCGCGGAACCCCTATTTGTTTATTTTTCTAAATACATTCAAATATGTATCCGCTCATGAG
ACAATAACCCTGATAAATGCTTCAATAATATTGAAAAAGGAAGAGTATGAGTATTCAACATTTCCGTGTC
GCCCTTATTCCCTTTTTTGCGGCATTTTGCCTTCCTGTTTTTGCTCACCCAGAAACGCTGGTGAAAGTAA
AAGATGCTGAAGATCAGTTGGGTGCACGAGTGGGTTACATCGAACTGGATCTCAACAGCGGTAAGATCCT
TGAGAGTTTTCGCCCCGAAGAACGTTTTCCAATGATGAGCACTTTTAAAGTTCTGCTATGTGGCGCGGTA
TTATCCCGTATTGACGCCGGGCAAGAGCAACTCGGTCGCCGCATACACTATTCTCAGAATGACTTGGTTG
AGTACTCACCAGTCACAGAAAAGCATCTTACGGATGGCATGACAGTAAGAGAATTATGCAGTGCTGCCAT
AACCATGAGTGATAACACTGCGGCCAACTTACTTCTGACAACGATCGGAGGACCGAAGGAGCTAACCGCT
TTTTTGCACAACATGGGGGATCATGTAACTCGCCTTGATCGTTGGGAACCGGAGCTGAATGAAGCCATAC
CAAACGACGAGCGTGACACCACGATGCCTGTAGCAATGGCAACAACGTTGCGCAAACTATTAACTGGCGA
ACTACTTACTCTAGCTTCCCGGCAACAATTAATAGACTGGATGGAGGCGGATAAAGTTGCAGGACCACTT
CTGCGCTCGGCCCTTCCGGCTGGCTGGTTTATTGCTGATAAATCTGGAGCCGGTGAGCGTGGGTCTCGCG
GTATCATTGCAGCACTGGGGCCAGATGGTAAGCCCTCCCGTATCGTAGTTATCTACACGACGGGGAGTCA
GGCAACTATGGATGAACGAAATAGACAGATCGCTGAGATAGGTGCCTCACTGATTAAGCATTGGTAACTG
TCAGACCAAGTTTACTCATATATACTTTAGATTGATTTAAAACTTCATTTTTAATTTAAAAGGATCTAGG
TGAAGATCCTTTTTGATAATCTCATGACCAAAATCCCTTAACGTGAGTTTTCGTTCCACTGAGCGTCAGA
CCCCGTAGAAAAGATCAAAGGATCTTCTTGAGATCCTTTTTTTCTGCGCGTAATCTGCTGCTTGCAAACA
AAAAAACCACCGCTACCAGCGGTGGTTTGTTTGCCGGATCAAGAGCTACCAACTCTTTTTCCGAAGGTAA
CTGGCTTCAGCAGAGCGCAGATACCAAATACTGTTCTTCTAGTGTAGCCGTAGTTAGGCCACCACTTCAA
GAACTCTGTAGCACCGCCTACATACCTCGCTCTGCTAATCCTGTTACCAGTGGCTGCTGCCAGTGGCGAT
AAGTCGTGTCTTACCGGGTTGGACTCAAGACGATAGTTACCGGATAAGGCGCAGCGGTCGGGCTGAACGG
GGGGTTCGTGCACACAGCCCAGCTTGGAGCGAACGACCTACACCGAACTGAGATACCTACAGCGTGAGCT
ATGAGAAAGCGCCACGCTTCCCGAAGGGAGAAAGGCGGACAGGTATCCGGTAAGCGGCAGGGTCGGAACA
GGAGAGCGCACGAGGGAGCTTCCAGGGGGAAACGCCTGGTATCTTTATAGTCCTGTCGGGTTTCGCCACC
TCTGACTTGAGCGTCGATTTTTGTGATGCTCGTCAGGGGGGCGGAGCCTATGGAAAAACGCCAGCAACGC
GGCCTTTTTACGGTTCCTGGCCTTTTGCTGGCCTTTTGCTCACATGTTCTTTCCTGCGTTATCCCCTGAT
TCTGTGGATAACCGTATTACCGCCTTTGAGTGAGCTGATACCGCTCGCCGCAGCCGAACGACCGAGCGCA
GCGAGTCAGTGAGCGAGGAAGCGGAAGAGCGCCCAATACGCAAACCGCCTCTCCCCGCGCGTTGGCCGAT
TCATTAATGCAGCTGGCACGACAGGTTTCCCGACTGGAAAGCGGGCAGTGAGCGCAACGCAATTAATGTG
AGTTAGCTCACTCATTAGGCACCCCAGGCTTTACACTTTATGCTTCCGGCTCGTATGTTGTGTGGAATTG
TGAGCGGATAACAATTTCACACAGGAAACAGCTATGACCATGATTACGCCAAGCGCGCAATTAACCCTCA
CTAAAGGGAACAAAAGCTGGAGCTGCAAGCTTAATGTAGTCTTATGCAATACTCTTGTAGTCTTGCAACA
TGGTAACGATGAGTTAGCAACATGCCTTACAAGGAGAGAAAAAGCACCGTGCATGCCGATTGGTGGAAGT
AAGGTGGTACGATCGTGCCTTATTAGGAAGGCAACAGACGGGTCTGACATGGATTGGACGAACCACTGAA
TTGCCGCATTGCAGAGATATTGTATTTAAGTGCCTAGCTCGATACATAAACGGGTCTCTCTGGTTAGACC
AGATCTGAGCCTGGGAGCTCTCTGGCTAACTAGGGAACCCACTGCTTAAGCCTCAATAAAGCTTGCCTTG
AGTGCTTCAAGTAGTGTGTGCCCGTCTGTTGTGTGACTCTGGTAACTAGAGATCCCTCAGACCCTTTTAG
TCAGTGTGGAAAATCTCTAGCAGTGGCGCCCGAACAGGGACTTGAAAGCGAAAGGGAAACCAGAGGAGCT
CTCTCGACGCAGGACTCGGCTTGCTGAAGCGCGCACGGCAAGAGGCGAGGGGCGGCGACTGGTGAGTACG
CCAAAAATTTTGACTAGCGGAGGCTAGAAGGAGAGAGATGGGTGCGAGAGCGTCAGTATTAAGCGGGGGA
GAATTAGATCGCGATGGGAAAAAATTCGGTTAAGGCCAGGGGGAAAGAAAAAATATAAATTAAAACATAT
AGTATGGGCAAGCAGGGAGCTAGAACGATTCGCAGTTAATCCTGGCCTGTTAGAAACATCAGAAGGCTGT
AGACAAATACTGGGACAGCTACAACCATCCCTTCAGACAGGATCAGAAGAACTTAGATCATTATATAATA
CAGTAGCAACCCTCTATTGTGTGCATCAAAGGATAGAGATAAAAGACACCAAGGAAGCTTTAGACAAGAT
AGAGGAAGAGCAAAACAAAAGTAAGACCACCGCACAGCAAGCGGCCGCTGATCTTCAGACCTGGAGGAGG
AGATATGAGGGACAATTGGAGAAGTGAATTATATAAATATAAAGTAGTAAAAATTGAACCATTAGGAGTA
GCACCCACCAAGGCAAAGAGAAGAGTGGTGCAGAGAGAAAAAAGAGCAGTGGGAATAGGAGCTTTGTTCC
TTGGGTTCTTGGGAGCAGCAGGAAGCACTATGGGCGCAGCGTCAATGACGCTGACGGTACAGGCCAGACA
ATTATTGTCTGGTATAGTGCAGCAGCAGAACAATTTGCTGAGGGCTATTGAGGCGCAACAGCATCTGTTG
CAACTCACAGTCTGGGGCATCAAGCAGCTCCAGGCAAGAATCCTGGCTGTGGAAAGATACCTAAAGGATC
AACAGCTCCTGGGGATTTGGGGTTGCTCTGGAAAACTCATTTGCACCACTGCTGTGCCTTGGAATGCTAG
TTGGAGTAATAAATCTCTGGAACAGATTTGGAATCACACGACCTGGATGGAGTGGGACAGAGAAATTAAC
AATTACACAAGCTTAATACACTCCTTAATTGAAGAATCGCAAAACCAGCAAGAAAAGAATGAACAAGAAT
TATTGGAATTAGATAAATGGGCAAGTTTGTGGAATTGGTTTAACATAACAAATTGGCTGTGGTATATAAA
ATTATTCATAATGATAGTAGGAGGCTTGGTAGGTTTAAGAATAGTTTTTGCTGTACTTTCTATAGTGAAT
AGAGTTAGGCAGGGATATTCACCATTATCGTTTCAGACCCACCTCCCAACCCCGAGGGGACCCAGACCAC
AATTTTAAAAGAAAAGGGGGGATTGGGAGGTACAGTGCAGGGGAAAGAATAGTAGACATAATAGCAACAG
ACATACAAACTAAAGAATTACAAAAACAAATTACAAAAATTCAAAATTTTCGGGTTTATTACAGGGACAG
CAGAGATCCACTTTGGCGCCGGCTCGAGTGGCTCCGGTGCCCGTCAGT
Features (pLannotate 1.2.2; 28 found; start..end, strand, type, name):
      1..212     +  promoter       EF-1α core promoter: core promoter for human elongation factor EF-1α
    244..306     +  CDS            3xFLAG: three tandem FLAG® epitope tags, followed by an enterokinase cleavage site
    637..1770    +  CDS            ZFP64 (fragment): ZF64B_HUMAN - Also known as ZNF338 Experimental evidence at protein level: Swiss-Prot protein existence level 1. May be involved in transcriptional regulation. From Homo sapiens (Human).
   2416..2434    +  CDS            PuroR (fragment): puromycin N-acetyltransferase; pac from Streptomyces; confers resistance to puromycin
   2434..3225    +  CDS            neo: KKA2_KLEPN - Also known as kan, nptII. Experimental evidence at protein level: Swiss-Prot protein existence level 1. Resistance to kanamycin, neomycin, paromomycin, ribostamycin, butirosin and gentamicin B. From Klebsiella pneumoniae.
   3244..3832    +  misc_feature   WPRE: woodchuck hepatitis virus posttranscriptional regulatory element
   3883..3902    +  misc_feature   cPPT/CTS (fragment): central polypurine tract and central termination sequence of HIV-1
   3904..4137    +  LTR            3' LTR (ΔU3): self-inactivating 3' long terminal repeat (LTR) from HIV-1
   4215..4336    +  polyA_signal   SV40 poly(A) signal: SV40 polyadenylation signal
   4376..4511    +  rep_origin     SV40 ori: SV40 origin of replication
   4532..4550    -  promoter       T7 promoter: promoter for bacteriophage T7 RNA polymerase
   4558..4713    +  CDS            lacZα (fragment): LacZα fragment of β-galactosidase; lacZ fragment
   4718..5146    +  rep_origin     f1 ori (sequence partly withheld): f1 bacteriophage origin of replication; arrow indicates direction of (+) strand synthesis
   5199..5303    +  promoter       AmpR promoter: bla
   5304..6164    +  CDS            AmpR: β-lactamase; bla; confers resistance to ampicillin, carbenicillin, and related antibiotics
   6335..6923    +  rep_origin     ori: high-copy-number ColE1/pMB1/pBR322/pUC origin of replication
   7106..7198    +  CDS            lacI (fragment): lac repressor; lacI; The lac repressor binds to the lac operator to inhibit transcription in E. coli. This inhibition can be relieved by adding lactose or isopropyl-β-D-thiogalactopyranoside (IPTG).
   7211..7232    +  protein_bind   CAP binding site: CAP binding activates transcription in the presence of cAMP. E. coli catabolite activator protein
   7247..7277    +  promoter       lac promoter: promoter for the E. coli lac operon
   7285..7301    +  protein_bind   lac operator: The lac repressor binds to the lac operator to inhibit transcription in E. coli. This inhibition can be relieved by adding lactose or isopropyl-β-D-thiogalactopyranoside (IPTG). lac repressor encoded by lacI
   7346..7364    +  promoter       T3 promoter: promoter for bacteriophage T3 RNA polymerase
   7392..7618    +  promoter       RSV promoter: Rous sarcoma virus enhancer/promoter
   7619..7799    +  LTR            5' LTR (truncated): truncated 5' long terminal repeat (LTR) from HIV-1
   7846..7971    +  misc_feature   HIV-1 Ψ: packaging signal of human immunodeficiency virus type 1
   7955..8318    +  CDS            HIV-1 gag (fragment): gag protein from human immunodeficiency virus 1; gag
   8464..8697    +  misc_feature   RRE: The Rev response element (RRE) of HIV-1 allows for Rev-dependent mRNA export from the nucleus to the cytoplasm.
   9074..9100    +  CDS            Rev (fragment): human immunodeficiency virus 1 (HIV-1) Rev protein; rev; enhances nuclear export of unspliced and incompletely spliced viral mRNAs
   9110..9227    +  misc_feature   cPPT/CTS: central polypurine tract and central termination sequence of HIV-1
