[The description below was written by a language model from this plasmid's Addgene catalogue record and pLannotate feature annotations shown in this document.]
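Description:
Lenti_Neo_ZFP64_N_3XFLAG is a self-inactivating HIV-1-based lentiviral transfer plasmid built on the LentiV_neo backbone for stable expression of epitope-tagged human ZFP64 in mammalian cells. It is propagated in E. coli through a high-copy ColE1/pUC-type origin with ampicillin selection (AmpR under its own bla promoter). The backbone also carries an f1 origin, an SV40 origin and poly(A) signal, and leftover lac and T7/T3 cloning-vector elements. The viral portion has an RSV promoter driving a truncated 5' LTR, so genomic RNA production in packaging cells does not depend on Tat. This is followed by the Ψ packaging signal with a gag fragment, the RRE for Rev-dependent nuclear export, the cPPT/CTS, and a ΔU3 3' LTR that inactivates LTR promoter activity after integration.

The payload sits between the cPPT and the 3' LTR. An EF-1α core promoter drives a 3xFLAG tag fused to the N-terminus of the ZFP64 cDNA (catalogued as about 2 kb); the automated annotation matches only part of this coding region to a ZFP64 protein isoform. Downstream lies a neomycin phosphotransferase gene, allowing G418 selection of transduced cells, followed by a WPRE that enhances transcript stability and expression. No separate promoter or linking element for neo is annotated, so the record does not state how the marker is expressed; a very short PuroR fragment immediately upstream of neo looks like a remnant of a marker swap. The two sequence records (depositor and NGS) are both 9,295 nt with identical features in a different circular start position, slightly larger than the catalogued total size. The stated purpose is to express 3xFLAG-tagged ZFP64, and the tag allows antibody-based detection or pull-down of this zinc-finger transcription factor, deposited with a leukemia study.
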