Addgene plasmid #118700: Lenti_Neo_ZFP64_N_3XFLAG
Purpose: Express 3xflag tagged ZFP64
Depositing lab: Christopher Vakoc. Depositing organization: Cold Spring Harbor Laboratory. Publication: A Transcription Factor Addiction in Leukemia Imposed by the MLL Promoter Sequence. Lu B, Klingbeil O, Tarumoto Y, Somerville TDD, Huang YH, Wei Y, Wai DC, Low JKK, Milazzo JP, Wu XS, Cao Z, Yan X, Demerdash OE, Huang G, Mackay JP, Kinney JB, Shi J, Vakoc CR. Cancer Cell. 2018 Dec 10;34(6):970-981.e8. doi: 10.1016/j.ccell.2018.10.015. Epub 2018 Nov 29. PubMed 30503706.
Backbone
  Vector backbone: LentiV_neo
  Backbone size w/o insert (bp): 7210
  Total vector size (bp): 9226
  Vector type: Lentiviral
  Selectable markers: Neomycin (select with G418)
Growth in bacteria
  Bacterial resistance: Ampicillin, 100 μg/mL
  Growth temperature: 37°C
  Growth strain: NEB Stable
  Copy number: High Copy
Gene/Insert
  Gene/Insert name: ZFP64
  Species: H. sapiens (human)
  Insert size (bp): 2046
  GenBank ID: NM_018197.2
  Entrez Gene: ZFP64 (a.k.a. MGC940, ZNF338)
  Promoter: EF1A
  Tag / fusion protein: 3XFLAG was fused to the N terminal of ZFP64 cDNA
  Cloning method: Gibson Cloning
  Sequencing primers: 5′ EF1A SF
Terms and licenses: Academic/Nonprofit Terms; Industry Terms: Not Available to Industry
How to cite: Lenti_Neo_ZFP64_N_3XFLAG was a gift from Christopher Vakoc (Addgene plasmid # 118700 ; http://n2t.net/addgene:118700 ; RRID:Addgene_118700)
